>Addgene plasmid #54821 | miniSOG-C1 | addgene full sequence | sequence record 137752 | Addgene NGS result
ATATATGGAGTTCCGCGTTACATAACTTACGGTAAATGGCCCGCCTGGCTGACCGCCCAACGACCCCCGC
CCATTGACGTCAATAATGACGTATGTTCCCATAGTAACGCCAATAGGGACTTTCCATTGACGTCAATGGG
TGGAGTATTTACGGTAAACTGCCCACTTGGCAGTACATCAAGTGTATCATATGCCAAGTACGCCCCCTAT
TGACGTCAATGACGGTAAATGGCCCGCCTGGCATTATGCCCAGTACATGACCTTATGGGACTTTCCTACT
TGGCAGTACATCTACGTATTAGTCATCGCTATTACCATGGTGATGCGGTTTTGGCAGTACATCAATGGGC
GTGGATAGCGGTTTGACTCACGGGGATTTCCAAGTCTCCACCCCATTGACGTCAATGGGAGTTTGTTTTG
GCACCAAAATCAACGGGACTTTCCAAAATGTCGTAACAACTCCGCCCCATTGACGCAAATGGGCGGTAGG
CGTGTACGGTGGGAGGTCTATATAAGCAGAGCTGGTTTAGTGAACCGTCAGATCCGCTAGCGCTACCGGT
CGCCACCATGGAGAAAAGTTTCGTGATAACTGATCCACGGCTGCCAGACAATCCCATCATCTTCGCATCC
GATGGCTTCCTGGAGCTGACCGAGTATTCCAGAGAGGAGATCCTGGGCCGCAATGGCCGCTTTCTGCAGG
GACCAGAGACAGACCAGGCCACAGTGCAGAAGATTCGCGATGCCATTAGAGATCAGCGCGAGATTACCGT
GCAGCTGATAAACTACACAAAAAGCGGGAAGAAATTCTGGAACCTCCTGCACCTCCAGCCCATGAGGGAC
CAGAAGGGTGAGCTCCAGTATTTCATCGGAGTGCAGCTGGATGGATCCGGACTCAGATCTCGAGCTCAAG
CTTCGAATTCTGCAGTCGACGGTACCGCGGGCCCGGGATCCACCGGATCTAGATAACTGATCATAATCAG
CCATACCACATTTGTAGAGGTTTTACTTGCTTTAAAAAACCTCCCACACCTCCCCCTGAACCTGAAACAT
AAAATGAATGCAATTGTTGTTGTTAACTTGTTTATTGCAGCTTATAATGGTTACAAATAAAGCAATAGCA
TCACAAATTTCACAAATAAAGCATTTTTTTCACTGCATTCTAGTTGTGGTTTGTCCAAACTCATCAATGT
ATCTTAACGCGTAAATTGTAAGCGTTAATATTTTGTTAAAATTCGCGTTAAATTTTTGTTAAATCAGCTC
ATTTTTTAACCAATAGGCCGAAATCGGCAAAATCCCTTATAAATCAAAAGAATAGACCGAGATAGGGT
[37 nt withheld, positions 1329-1365]
AAAGAACGTGGACTCCAACGTCAAAGG
[49 nt withheld, positions 1393-1441]
T
[91 nt withheld, positions 1443-1533]
G
[124 nt withheld, positions 1535-1658]
CAGGTGGCACTTTTCGGGGAAATGTGCGCGGAACCCCTATTTGTTTATTTTTCTAAATACATTCAAATAT
GTATCCGCTCATGAGACAATAACCCTGATAAATGCTTCAATAATATTGAAAAAGGAAGAGTCCTGAGGCG
GAAAGAACCAGCTGTGGAATGTGTGTCAGTTAGGGTGTGGAAAGTCCCCAGGCTCCCCAGCAGGCAGAAG
TATGCAAAGCATGCATCTCAATTAGTCAGCAACCAGGTGTGGAAAGTCCCCAGGCTCCCCAGCAGGCAGA
AGTATGCAAAGCATGCATCTCAATTAGTCAGCAACCATAGTCCCGCCCCTAACTCCGCCCATCCCGCCCC
TAACTCCGCCCAGTTCCGCCCATTCTCCGCCCCATGGCTGACTAATTTTTTTTATTTATGCAGAGGCCGA
GGCCGCCTCGGCCTCTGAGCTATTCCAGAAGTAGTGAGGAGGCTTTTTTGGAGGCCTAGGCTTTTGCAAA
GATCGATCAAGAGACAGGATGAGGATCGTTTCGCATGATTGAACAAGATGGATTGCACGCAGGTTCTCCG
GCCGCTTGGGTGGAGAGGCTATTCGGCTATGACTGGGCACAACAGACAATCGGCTGCTCTGATGCCGCCG
TGTTCCGGCTGTCAGCGCAGGGGCGCCCGGTTCTTTTTGTCAAGACCGACCTGTCCGGTGCCCTGAATGA
ACTGCAAGACGAGGCAGCGCGGCTATCGTGGCTGGCCACGACGGGCGTTCCTTGCGCAGCTGTGCTCGAC
GTTGTCACTGAAGCGGGAAGGGACTGGCTGCTATTGGGCGAAGTGCCGGGGCAGGATCTCCTGTCATCTC
ACCTTGCTCCTGCCGAGAAAGTATCCATCATGGCTGATGCAATGCGGCGGCTGCATACGCTTGATCCGGC
TACCTGCCCATTCGACCACCAAGCGAAACATCGCATCGAGCGAGCACGTACTCGGATGGAAGCCGGTCTT
GTCGATCAGGATGATCTGGACGAAGAGCATCAGGGGCTCGCGCCAGCCGAACTGTTCGCCAGGCTCAAGG
CGAGCATGCCCGACGGCGAGGATCTCGTCGTGACCCATGGCGATGCCTGCTTGCCGAATATCATGGTGGA
AAATGGCCGCTTTTCTGGATTCATCGACTGTGGCCGGCTGGGTGTGGCGGACCGCTATCAGGACATAGCG
TTGGCTACCCGTGATATTGCTGAAGAGCTTGGCGGCGAATGGGCTGACCGCTTCCTCGTGCTTTACGGTA
TCGCCGCTCCCGATTCGCAGCGCATCGCCTTCTATCGCCTTCTTGACGAGTTCTTCTGAGCGGGACTCTG
GGGTTCGAAATGACCGACCAAGCGACGCCCAACCTGCCATCACGAGATTTCGATTCCACCGCCGCCTTCT
ATGAAAGGTTGGGCTTCGGAATCGTTTTCCGGGACGCCGGCTGGATGATCCTCCAGCGCGGGGATCTCAT
GCTGGAGTTCTTCGCCCACCCTAGGGGGAGGCTAACTGAAACACGGAAGGAGACAATACCGGAAGGAACC
CGCGCTATGACGGCAATAAAAAGACAGAATAAAACGCACGGTGTTGGGTCGTTTGTTCATAAACGCGGGG
TTCGGTCCCAGGGCTGGCACTCTGTCGATACCCCACCGAGACCCCATTGGGGCCAATACGCCCGCGTTTC
TTCCTTTTCCCCACCCCACCCCCCAAGTTCGGGTGAAGGCCCAGGGCTCGCAGCCAACGTCGGGGCGGCA
GGCCCTGCCATAGCCTCAGGTTACTCATATATACTTTAGATTGATTTAAAACTTCATTTTTAATTTAAAA
GGATCTAGGTGAAGATCCTTTTTGATAATCTCATGACCAAAATCCCTTAACGTGAGTTTTCGTTCCACTG
AGCGTCAGACCCCGTAGAAAAGATCAAAGGATCTTCTTGAGATCCTTTTTTTCTGCGCGTAATCTGCTGC
TTGCAAACAAAAAAACCACCGCTACCAGCGGTGGTTTGTTTGCCGGATCAAGAGCTACCAACTCTTTTTC
CGAAGGTAACTGGCTTCAGCAGAGCGCAGATACCAAATACTGTTCTTCTAGTGTAGCCGTAGTTAGGCCA
CCACTTCAAGAACTCTGTAGCACCGCCTACATACCTCGCTCTGCTAATCCTGTTACCAGTGGCTGCTGCC
AGTGGCGATAAGTCGTGTCTTACCGGGTTGGACTCAAGACGATAGTTACCGGATAAGGCGCAGCGGTCGG
GCTGAACGGGGGGTTCGTGCACACAGCCCAGCTTGGAGCGAACGACCTACACCGAACTGAGATACCTACA
GCGTGAGCTATGAGAAAGCGCCACGCTTCCCGAAGGGAGAAAGGCGGACAGGTATCCGGTAAGCGGCAGG
GTCGGAACAGGAGAGCGCACGAGGGAGCTTCCAGGGGGAAACGCCTGGTATCTTTATAGTCCTGTCGGGT
TTCGCCACCTCTGACTTGAGCGTCGATTTTTGTGATGCTCGTCAGGGGGGCGGAGCCTATGGAAAAACGC
CAGCAACGCGGCCTTTTTACGGTTCCTGGCCTTTTGCTGGCCTTTTGCTCACATGTTCTTTCCTGCGTTA
TCCCCTGATTCTGTGGATAACCGTATTACCGCCATGCATTAGTTATTAATAGTAATCAATTACGGGGTCA
TTAGTTCATAGCCC
Features (pLannotate 1.2.2; 15 found; start..end, strand, type, name):
     16..319     +  enhancer       CMV enhancer: human cytomegalovirus immediate early enhancer
    320..523     +  promoter       CMV promoter: human cytomegalovirus (CMV) immediate early promoter
    568..885     +  CDS            miniSOG: miniSOG is a basic (constitutively fluorescent) cyan fluorescent protein published in 2011, derived from Arabidopsis thaliana. It requires the cofactor flavin for fluorescence.
    886..951     +  misc_feature   MCS: multiple cloning site
    968..1052    +  CDS            large T antigen (fragment): large T antigen from SV40 (simian virus 40)
   1075..1196    +  polyA_signal   SV40 poly(A) signal: SV40 polyadenylation signal
   1230..1658    -  rep_origin     f1 ori (sequence partly withheld): f1 bacteriophage origin of replication; arrow indicates direction of (+) strand synthesis
   1685..1789    +  promoter       AmpR promoter: bla
   1791..2148    +  promoter       SV40 promoter: SV40 enhancer and early promoter
   2183..2977    +  CDS            NeoR/KanR: aminoglycoside phosphotransferase from Tn5; aph(3')-II (or nptII); confers resistance to neomycin, kanamycin, and G418 (Geneticin®)
   2998..3150    +  CDS            ble (fragment): BLE_KLEPN - Experimental evidence at protein level: Swiss-Prot protein existence level 1. Binding protein with a strong affinity to the bleomycin family of antibiotics. Binds to CL990; an antimitotic-antibiotic compound. From Klebsiella pneumoniae.
   3209..3256    +  polyA_signal   HSV TK poly(A) signal: herpes simplex virus thymidine kinase polyadenylation signal (Cole and Stacy, 1985)
   3347..3363    -  polyA_signal   bGH poly(A) signal (fragment): bovine growth hormone polyadenylation signal
   3585..4173    +  rep_origin     ori: high-copy-number ColE1/pMB1/pBR322/pUC origin of replication
   4288..4332    +  enhancer       CMV enhancer (fragment): human cytomegalovirus immediate early enhancer
