[The description below was written by a language model from this plasmid's Addgene catalogue record and pLannotate feature annotations shown in this document.]
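Description:
miniSOG-C1 is an empty mammalian expression backbone of the "C1" type, designed for building fusions in which the miniSOG tag sits at the N-terminus of a protein of interest. There is no insert. The human cytomegalovirus immediate early enhancer and promoter drive the miniSOG coding sequence, which runs directly into a multiple cloning site, so a gene cloned in frame there is expressed as miniSOG-X. An SV40 polyadenylation signal terminates the transcript.

miniSOG is a small flavin-binding fluorescent protein derived from Arabidopsis thaliana. The record lists excitation peaks at 448 and 473 nm and emission peaks at 500 and 528 nm. The associated publication describes it as a genetically encoded tag for correlated light and electron microscopy of cells, tissues and organisms, which is the evident purpose of fusions made with this vector.

The plasmid is propagated in E. coli from a high-copy ColE1/pUC-type origin and also carries an f1 phage origin. A single Tn5 aminoglycoside phosphotransferase gene (NeoR/KanR) serves both hosts. A bacterial bla-type promoter upstream of it gives kanamycin resistance in bacteria, while the adjacent SV40 enhancer and early promoter, paired with an HSV TK polyadenylation signal, gives G418 resistance for selecting stable mammalian transfectants. The short large T antigen, ble and bGH poly(A) fragments in the annotation appear to be partial matches in flanking backbone sequence rather than functional parts. The catalogue lists the backbone as 4750 bp, whereas the sequenced record behind the feature table is 4,332 nt. The record does not explain this discrepancy.
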