Addgene plasmid #54821: miniSOG-C1
Purpose: (Empty Backbone) Localization: C1 Cloning Vector, Excitation: 448 / 473, Emission: 500 / 528
Depositing lab: Michael Davidson. Depositing organization: Florida State University, Tallahassee. Publication: A genetically encoded tag for correlated light and electron microscopy of intact cells, tissues, and organisms. Shu X, Lev-Ram V, Deerinck TJ, Qi Y, Ramko EB, Davidson MW, Jin Y, Ellisman MH, Tsien RY. PLoS Biol. 2011 Apr;9(4):e1001041. doi: 10.1371/journal.pbio.1001041. Epub 2011 Apr 5. PubMed 21483721.
Backbone
  Vector backbone: miniSOG-C1
  Backbone size (bp): 4750
  Vector type: Mammalian Expression
  Selectable markers: Neomycin (select with G418)
  Tag / fusion protein: miniSOG (N terminal on backbone)
Growth in bacteria
  Bacterial resistance: Kanamycin, 50 μg/mL
  Growth temperature: 37°C
  Growth strain: DH5alpha
  Copy number: High Copy
Gene/Insert
  Gene/Insert name: None
  Tag / fusion protein: miniSOG (N terminal on backbone)
Terms and licenses: Academic/Nonprofit Terms; Industry Terms
Depositor comments: . Excitation = 448 / 473; Emission = 500 / 528
How to cite: miniSOG-C1 was a gift from Michael Davidson (Addgene plasmid # 54821 ; http://n2t.net/addgene:54821 ; RRID:Addgene_54821)
