>Addgene plasmid #54821 | miniSOG-C1 | addgene partial sequence | sequence record 91051 | CMV-F 5'-CGCAAATGGGCGGTAGGCGTG-3'
GTGAACCGTCAGATCCGCTAGCGCTACCGGTCGCCACCATGGAGAAAAGTTTCGTGATAACTGATCCACG
GCTGCCAGACAATCCCATCATCTTCGCATCCGATGGCTTCCTGGAGCTGACCGAGTATTCCAGAGAGGAG
ATCCTGGGCCGCAATGGCCGCTTTCTGCAGGGACCAGAGACAGACCAGGCCACAGTGCAGAAGATTCGCG
ATGCCATTAGAGATCAGCGCGAGATTACCGTGCAGCTGATAAACTACACAAAAAGCGGGAAGAAATTCTG
GAACCTCCTGCACCTCCAGCCCATGAGGGACCAGAAGGGTGAGCTCCAGTATTTCATCGGAGTGCAGCTG
GATGGATCCGGACTCAGATCTCGAGCTCAAGCTTCGAATTCTGCAGTCGACGGTACCGCGGGCCCGGGAT
CCACCGGATCTAGATAACTGATCATAATCAGCCATACCACATTTGTAGAGGTTTTACTTGCTTTAAAAAA
CCTCCCACACCTCCCCCTGAACCTGAAACATAAAATGAATGCAATTGTTGTTGTTAACTTGTTTATTGCA
GCTTATAATGGTTACAAATAAAGCAATAGCATCACAAATTTCACAAATAAAGCATTTTTTTCACTGCATT
CTAGTTGTGGTTTGTCCAAACTCATCAATGTATCTTAACGCGTAAATTGTAAGCGTTAATATTTTGTTAA
AATTCGCGTTAAATTTTTGTTAAATCAGCTCATTTTTTAACCAATAGGCCGAAATCGGCAAAATCCCTTA
TAAATCAAAAGAATAGACCGAGATAGGGT
[37 nt withheld, positions 800-836]
AAAGAACGTGGACTCCAACGTCAA
